>Addgene plasmid #205400 | pICH41276(3Uter)-tAT3G18480 | addgene full sequence | sequence record 404837 | Addgene NGS Result
TTGAAGCTAGACAGGCTTATCTTGGACAAGAAGAAGATCGCTTGGCCTCGCGCGCAGATCAGTTGGAAGA
ATTTGTCCATTACGTAAAAGGCGAGATCACCAAGGTAGTCGGCAAATAACTGTCAGACCAAGTTTACTCA
TATATACTTTAGATTGATTTAAAACTTCATTTTTAATTTAAAAGGATCTAGGTGAAGATCCTTTTTGATA
ATCTCATGACCAAAATCCCTTAACGTGAGTTTTCGTTCCACTGAGCGTCAGACCCCGTAGAAAAGATCAA
AGGATCTTCTTGAGATCCTTTTTTTCTGCGCGTAATCTGCTGCTTGCAAACAAAAAAACCACCGCTACCA
GCGGTGGTTTGTTTGCCGGATCAAGAGCTACCAACTCTTTTTCCGAAGGTAACTGGCTTCAGCAGAGCGC
AGATACCAAATACTGTTCTTCTAGTGTAGCCGTAGTTAGGCCACCACTTCAAGAACTCTGTAGCACCGCC
TACATACCTCGCTCTGCTAATCCTGTTACCAGTGGCTGCTGCCAGTGGCGATAAGTCGTGTCTTACCGGG
TTGGACTCAAGACGATAGTTACCGGATAAGGCGCAGCGGTCGGGCTGAACGGGGGGTTCGTGCACACAGC
CCAGCTTGGAGCGAACGACCTACACCGAACTGAGATACCTACAGCGTGAGCTATGAGAAAGCGCCACGCT
TCCCGAAGGGAGAAAGGCGGACAGGTATCCGGTAAGCGGCAGGGTCGGAACAGGAGAGCGCACGAGGGAG
CTTCCAGGGGGAAACGCCTGGTATCTTTATAGTCCTGTCGGGTTTCGCCACCTCTGACTTGAGCGTCGAT
TTTTGTGATGCTCGTCAGGGGGGCGGAGCCTATGGAAAAACGCCAGCAACGCGGCCTTTTTACGGTTCCT
GGCCTTTTGCTGGCCTTTTGCTCACATGTTCTTTCCTGCGTTATCCCCTGATTCTGTGGATAACCGTATT
ACCGCCTTTGAGTGAGCTGATACCGCTCGCCGCAGCCGAACGACCGAGCGCAGCGAGTCAGTGAGCGAGG
AAGCGGAAGAGCGCCCAATACGCAAACCGCCTCTCCCCGCGCGTTGGCCGATTCATTAATCACTCTGTGG
TCTCAGCTTGCTCTCACCCTAGGGACTTATTCGTTTTTGGTCGTTATGTTCTTTCTTGTCCTTGTAGTGT
TCCGTGGGCAATTCTAAAACGGTTGAATATTTGTACAGAGGGATCCAAATCACTCGATACATATATAAAG
CCACAGAAAAAACTTCCTTCAGAAAACTGCAGAAATCTAAATAAGATCTGGTTTACTTTTCTTCGAAACA
TAAATAACCATGAAAAATGCACCAAAACGATAACAAATCCGACAGGAATAATTGTTGCTATCCAAATACA
AAATAAAATAAAATGAAAGTCGTTGCTTGATATCTGTTAGGCAACAACACCGCTTGAGACCACGAAGTGG
CTCTTCAGTGGACGAAAGGGCCTCGTGATACGCCTATTTTTATAGGTTAATGTCATGATAATAATGGTTT
CTTAGACGTCAGGTGGCACTTTTCGGGGAAATGTGCGCGGAACCCCTATTTGTTTATTTTTCTAAATACA
TTCAAATATGTATCCGCTCATGAGACAATAACCCTGATAAATGCTTCAATAATATTGAAAAAGGAAGAGT
ATGCGCTCACGCAACTGGTCCAGAACCTTGACCGAACGCAGCGGTGGTAACGGCGCAGTGGCGGTTTTCA
TGGCTTGTTATGACTGTTTTTTTTTGGGGTACAGTCTATGCCTCGGGCATCCAAGCAGCAAGCGCGTTAC
GCCGTGGGTCGATGTTTGATGTTATGGAGCAGCAACGATGTTACGCAGCAGGGCAGTCGCCCTAAAACAA
AGTTAAACATCATGAGGGAAGCGGTGATCGCCGAAGTATCGACTCAACTATCAGAGGTAGTTGGCGTCAT
CGAGCGCCATCTCGAACCGACGTTGCTGGCCGTACATTTGTACGGCTCCGCAGTGGATGGCGGCCTGAAG
CCACACAGCGATATTGATTTGCTGGTTACGGTGACCGTAAGGCTTGATGAAACAACGCGGCGAGCTTTGA
TCAACGACCTTTTGGAAACTTCGGCTTCCCCTGGAGAGAGCGAGATTCTCCGCGCTGTAGAAGTCACCAT
TGTTGTGCACGACGACATCATTCCGTGGCGTTATCCAGCTAAGCGCGAACTGCAATTTGGAGAATGGCAG
CGCAATGACATTCTTGCAGGTATCTTCGAGCCAGCCACGATCGACATTGATCTGGCTATCTTGCTGACAA
AAGCAAGAGAACATAGCGTTGCCTTGGTAGGTCCAGCGGCGGAGGAACTCTTTGATCCGGTTCCTGAACA
GGATCTATTTGAGGCGCTAAATGAAACCTTAACGCTATGGAACTCGCCGCCCGACTGGGCTGGCGATGAG
CGAAATGTAGTGCTTACGTTGTCCCGCATTTGGTACAGCGCAGTAACCGGCAAAATCGCGCCGAAGGATG
TCGCTGCCGACTGGGCAATGGAGCGCCTGCCGGCCCAGTATCAGCCCGTCATAC
Features (pLannotate 1.2.2; 6 found; start..end, strand, type, name):
    290..878     +  rep_origin     ori: high-copy-number ColE1/pMB1/pBR322/pUC origin of replication
   1061..1110    +  CDS            lacI (fragment): lac repressor; lacI; The lac repressor binds to the lac operator to inhibit transcription in E. coli. This inhibition can be relieved by adding lactose or isopropyl-β-D-thiogalactopyranoside (IPTG).
   1576..1680    +  promoter       AmpR promoter: bla
   1671..1751    -  CDS            int (fragment): INT2_ECOLX - Protein inferred from homology: Swiss-Prot protein existence level 3. Putative integrase believed to be involved in the insertion of antibiotic resistance genes into plasmids and transposons. From Escherichia coli.
   1839..1895    +  CDS            GmR (fragment): gentamycin acetyltransferase; aacC1; confers resistance to gentamycin
   1902..116     +  CDS            aadA (across the origin): S3AD_ECOLX - Experimental evidence at protein level: Swiss-Prot protein existence level 1. Mediates bacterial resistance to the antibiotics streptomycin and spectinomycin. From Escherichia coli.
