[The description below was written by a language model from this plasmid's Addgene catalogue record and pLannotate feature annotations shown in this document.]
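Description:
pICH41276(3Uter)-tAT3G18480 is a Level 0 part plasmid for the MoClo (Modular Cloning) Golden Gate assembly system, built on the pICH41276 acceptor backbone that is designated for the combined 3′UTR-plus-terminator position. It is a small (about 2.6 kb) synthetic-biology vector maintained in E. coli. Replication relies on a high-copy ColE1/pUC-type origin, and selection is by spectinomycin through an aadA gene, which spans the numbering origin of the circular sequence and lies downstream of an annotated AmpR (bla) promoter. The short fragments annotated as lacI, an integrase and a gentamicin acetyltransferase are non-functional remnants, most likely carried over from the lacZ-region cloning site and from the integron-derived context of the resistance cassette. They are not working parts of the construct.

The payload is a 321 bp fragment from Arabidopsis thaliana, named tAT3G18480, which is the 3′ untranslated region and transcription terminator of the gene at locus AT3G18480. The automated feature table does not annotate this insert, so its exact coordinates and flanking sites are not shown. The catalogue entry also leaves the cloning sites unspecified, although Level 0 MoClo parts are conventionally released with a Type IIS enzyme that leaves position-specific overhangs. The plasmid carries no promoter, coding sequence or plant selection marker, so it is not an expression vector itself. It supplies a standardised terminator module to be combined with promoter and coding-sequence parts into Level 1 transcription units for plant expression. It was deposited in connection with work on identifying and engineering constitutive and repressible plant promoters.
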