Addgene plasmid #205400: pICH41276(3Uter)-tAT3G18480
Purpose: MoClo lvl0 3'UTR+Terminator part
Depositing lab: Jennifer Nemhauser. Depositing organization: University of Washington. Publication: Building a pipeline to identify and engineer constitutive and repressible promoters. Yang EJY, Nemhauser JL. Quant Plant Biol. 2023 Oct 19;4:e12. doi: 10.1017/qpb.2023.10. eCollection 2023. PubMed 37901686.
Backbone
  Vector backbone: pICH41276
  Backbone manufacturer: Sylvestre Marillonnet Lab
  Vector type: Synthetic Biology
Growth in bacteria
  Bacterial resistance: Spectinomycin, 50 μg/mL
  Growth temperature: 37°C
  Growth strain: DH5alpha
  Copy number: High Copy
Gene/Insert
  Gene/Insert name: tAT3G18480
  Species: A. thaliana (mustard weed)
  Insert size (bp): 321
  Cloning method: Restriction Enzyme; 5′ cloning site unknown (unknown if destroyed)
Terms and licenses: Academic/Nonprofit Terms; Industry Terms: Not Available to Industry
How to cite: pICH41276(3Uter)-tAT3G18480 was a gift from Jennifer Nemhauser (Addgene plasmid # 205400 ; http://n2t.net/addgene:205400 ; RRID:Addgene_205400)
